>Addgene plasmid #248524 | pLenti-gRNA2-2 | addgene full sequence | sequence record 493020 | Addgene NGS Result
CCTTCTGATGTTTCTAACAGGCCAGGATTAACTGCGAATCGTTCTAGCTCCCTGCTTGCCCATACTATAT
GTTTTAATTTATATTTTTTCTTTCCCCCTGGCCTTAACCGAATTTTTTCCCATCGCGATCTAATTCTCCC
CCGCTTAATACTGACGCTCTCGCACCCATCTCTCTCCTTCTAGCCTCCGCTAGTCAAAATTTTTGGCGTA
CTCACCAGTCGCCGCCCCTCGCCTCTTGCCGTGCGCGCTTCAGCAAGCCGAGTCCTGCGTCGAGAGAGCT
CCTCTGGTTTCCCTTTCGCTTTCAAGTCCCTGTTCGGGCGCCACTGCTAGAGATTTTCCACACTGACTAA
AAGGGTCTGAGGGATCTCTAGTTACCAGAGTCACACAACAGACGGGCACACACTACTTGAAGCACTCAAG
GCAAGCTTTATTGAGGCTTAAGCAGTGGGTTCCCTAGTTAGCCAGAGAGCTCCCAGGCTCAGATCTGGTC
TAACCAGAGAGACCCGTTTATGTATCGAGCTAGGCACTTAAATACAATATCTCTGCAATGCGGCAATTCA
GTGGTTCGTCCAATCCATGTCAGACCCGTCTGTTGCCTTCCTAATAAGGCACGATCGTACCACCTTACTT
CCACCAATCGGCATGCACGGTGCTTTTTCTCTCCTTGTAAGGCATGTTGCTAACTCATCGTTACCATGTT
GCAAGACTACAAGAGTATTGCATAAGACTACATTAAGCTTGCAGCTCCAGCTTTTGTTCCCTTTAGTGAG
GGTTAATTGCGCGCTTGGCGTAATCATGGTCATAGCTGTTTCCTGTGTGAAATTGTTATCCGCTCACAAT
TCCACACAACATACGAGCCGGAAGCATAAAGTGTAAAGCCTGGGGTGCCTAATGAGTGAGCTAACTCACA
TTAATTGCGTTGCGCTCACTGCCCGCTTTCCAGTCGGGAAACCTGTCGTGCCAGCTGCATTAATGAATCG
GCCAACGCGCGGGGAGAGGCGGTTTGCGTATTGGGCGCTCTTCCGCTTCCTCGCTCACTGACTCGCTGCG
CTCGGTCGTTCGGCTGCGGCGAGCGGTATCAGCTCACTCAAAGGCGGTAATACGGTTATCCACAGAATCA
GGGGATAACGCAGGAAAGAACATGTGAGCAAAAGGCCAGCAAAAGGCCAGGAACCGTAAAAAGGCCGCGT
TGCTGGCGTTTTTCCATAGGCTCCGCCCCCCTGACGAGCATCACAAAAATCGACGCTCAAGTCAGAGGTG
GCGAAACCCGACAGGACTATAAAGATACCAGGCGTTTCCCCCTGGAAGCTCCCTCGTGCGCTCTCCTGTT
CCGACCCTGCCGCTTACCGGATACCTGTCCGCCTTTCTCCCTTCGGGAAGCGTGGCGCTTTCTCATAGCT
CACGCTGTAGGTATCTCAGTTCGGTGTAGGTCGTTCGCTCCAAGCTGGGCTGTGTGCACGAACCCCCCGT
TCAGCCCGACCGCTGCGCCTTATCCGGTAACTATCGTCTTGAGTCCAACCCGGTAAGACACGACTTATCG
CCACTGGCAGCAGCCACTGGTAACAGGATTAGCAGAGCGAGGTATGTAGGCGGTGCTACAGAGTTCTTGA
AGTGGTGGCCTAACTACGGCTACACTAGAAGAACAGTATTTGGTATCTGCGCTCTGCTGAAGCCAGTTAC
CTTCGGAAAAAGAGTTGGTAGCTCTTGATCCGGCAAACAAACCACCGCTGGTAGCGGTGGTTTTTTTGTT
TGCAAGCAGCAGATTACGCGCAGAAAAAAAGGATCTCAAGAAGATCCTTTGATCTTTTCTACGGGGTCTG
ACGCTCAGTGGAACGAAAACTCACGTTAAGGGATTTTGGTCATGAGATTATCAAAAAGGATCTTCACCTA
GATCCTTTTAAATTAAAAATGAAGTTTTAAATCAATCTAAAGTATATATGAGTAAACTTGGTCTGACAGT
TACCAATGCTTAATCAGTGAGGCACCTATCTCAGCGATCTGTCTATTTCGTTCATCCATAGTTGCCTGAC
TCCCCGTCGTGTAGATAACTACGATACGGGAGGGCTTACCATCTGGCCCCAGTGCTGCAATGATACCGCG
AGACCCACGCTCACCGGCTCCAGATTTATCAGCAATAAACCAGCCAGCCGGAAGGGCCGAGCGCAGAAGT
GGTCCTGCAACTTTATCCGCCTCCATCCAGTCTATTAATTGTTGCCGGGAAGCTAGAGTAAGTAGTTCGC
CAGTTAATAGTTTGCGCAACGTTGTTGCCATTGCTACAGGCATCGTGGTGTCACGCTCGTCGTTTGGTAT
GGCTTCATTCAGCTCCGGTTCCCAACGATCAAGGCGAGTTACATGATCCCCCATGTTGTGCAAAAAAGCG
GTTAGCTCCTTCGGTCCTCCGATCGTTGTCAGAAGTAAGTTGGCCGCAGTGTTATCACTCATGGTTATGG
CAGCACTGCATAATTCTCTTACTGTCATGCCATCCGTAAGATGCTTTTCTGTGACTGGTGAGTACTCAAC
CAAGTCATTCTGAGAATAGTGTATGCGGCGACCGAGTTGCTCTTGCCCGGCGTCAATACGGGATAATACC
GCGCCACATAGCAGAACTTTAAAAGTGCTCATCATTGGAAAACGTTCTTCGGGGCGAAAACTCTCAAGGA
TCTTACCGCTGTTGAGATCCAGTTCGATGTAACCCACTCGTGCACCCAACTGATCTTCAGCATCTTTTAC
TTTCACCAGCGTTTCTGGGTGAGCAAAAACAGGAAGGCAAAATGCCGCAAAAAAGGGAATAAGGGCGACA
CGGAAATGTTGAATACTCATACTCTTCCTTTTTCAATATTATTGAAGCATTTATCAGGGTTATTGTCTCA
TGAGCGGATACATATTTGAATGTATTTAGAAAAATAAACAAATAGGGGTTCCGCGCACATTTCCCCGAAA
AGTGCCACCTAAATTGTAAGCGTTAATATTTTGTTAAAATTCGCGTTAAATTTTTGTTAAATCAGCTCAT
TTTTTAACCAATAGGCCGAAATCGGCAAAATCCCTTATAAATCAAAAGAATAGACCGAGATAGGGT
[37 nt withheld, positions 3077-3113]
AAAGAACGTGGACTCCAACGTCAAAGG
[49 nt withheld, positions 3141-3189]
T
[91 nt withheld, positions 3191-3281]
G
[124 nt withheld, positions 3283-3406]
CCCATTCGCCATTCAGGCTGCGCAACTGTTGGGAAGGGCGATCGGTGCGGGCCTCTTCGCTATTACGCCA
GCTGGCGAAAGGGGGATGTGCTGCAAGGCGATTAAGTTGGGTAACGCCAGGGTTTTCCCAGTCACGACGT
TGTAAAACGACGGCCAGTGAGCGCGCGTAATACGACTCACTATAGGGCGAATTGGGTACGTCCCTAGGCC
TCCAAAAAAGCCTCCTCACTACTTCTGGAATAGCTCAGAGGCCGAGGCGGCCTCGGCCTCTGCATAAATA
AAAAAAATTAGTCAGCCATGGGGCGGAGAATGGGCGGAACTGGGCGGAGTTAGGGGCGGGATGGGCGGAG
TTAGGGGCGGGATAGCTAGAGCCAGACATGATAAGATACATTGATGAGTTTGGACAAACCACAACTAGAA
TGCAGTGAAAAAAATGCTTTATTTGTGAAATTTGTGATGCTATTGCTTTATTTGTAACCATTATAAGCTG
CAATAAACAAGTTCCTCTCACTCTCTGATATTCATTTCTTTGCAAGTTATAAATACTGAATAATAAGATG
ACATGAACTACTATACGTACTGCTAGAGATTTTCCACACTGACTAAAAGGGTCTGAGGGATCTCTAGTTA
CCAGAGTCACACAACAGACGGGCACACACTACTTGAAGCACTCAAGGCAAGCTTTATTGAGGCTTAAGCA
GTGGGTTCCCTAGTTAGCCAGAGAGCTCCCAGGCTCAGATCTGGTCTAACCAGAGAGACCCAGTACAAGC
AAAAAGCAGATCTTGTCTTCGTTGGGAGTGAATTAGCCCTTCCAGTCCCCCCTTTTCTTTTAAAAAGTGG
CTAAGATCTACAGCTGCCTTGTAAGTCATTGGTCTTAAAGTCGACGCGGGGAGGCGGCCCAAAGGGAGAT
CCGACTCGTCTGAGGGCGAAGGCGAAGACGCGGAAGAGGCCGCAGAGCCGGCAGCAGGCCGCGGGAAGGA
AGGTCCGCTGGATTGAGGGCCGAAGGGACGTAGCAGAAGGACGTCCCGCGCAGAATCCAGGTGGCAACAC
AGGCGAGCAGCCAAGGAAAGGACGATGATTTCCCCGACAACACCACGGAATTGTCAGTGCCCAACAGCCG
AGCCCCTGTCCAGCAGCGGGCAAGGCAGGCGGCGATGAGTTCCGCCGTGGCAATAGGGAGGGGGAAAGCG
AAAGTCCCGGAAAGGAGCTGACAGGTGGTGGCAATGCCCCAACCAGTGGGGGTTGCGTCAGCAAACACAG
TGCACACCACGCCACGTTGCCTGACAACGGGCCACAACTCCTCATAAAGAGACAGCAACCAGGATTTATA
CAAGGAGGAGAAAATGAAAGCCATACGGGAAGCAATAGCATGATACAAAGGCATTAAAGCAGCGTATCCA
CATAGCGTAAAAGGAGCAACATAGTTAAGAATACCAGTCAATCTTTCACAAATTTTGTAATCCAGAGGTT
GATTGTCGACTTAACGCGTTCAGGCACCGGGCTTGCGGGTCATGCACCAGGTGCGCGGTCCTTCGGGCAC
CTCGACGTCGGCGGTGACGGTGAAGCCGAGCCGCTCGTAGAAGGGGAGGTTGCGGGGCGCGGAGGTCTCC
AGGAAGGCGGGCACCCCGGCGCGCTCGGCCGCCTCCACTCCGGGGAGCACGACGGCGCTGCCCAGACCCT
TGCCCTGGTGGTCGGGCGAGACTCCGACGGTGGCCAGGAACCACGCGGGCTCCTTGGGCCGGTGCGGCGC
CAGGAGGCCTTCCATCTGTTGCTGCGCGGCCAGCCGGGAACCGCTCAACTCGGCCATGCGCGGGCCGATC
TCGGCGAACACCGCCCCCGCTTCGACGCTCTCCGGCGTGGTCCAGACCGCCACGGCGGCGCCGTCGTCCG
CGACCCACACCTTGCCGATGTCGAGCCCGACGCGCGTGAGGAAGAGTTCTTGCAGCTCGGTGACCCGCTC
GATGTGGCGGTCCGGATCGACGGTGTGGCGCGTGGCGGGGTAGTCGGCGAACGCGGCGGCGAGGGTGCGT
ACGGCCCTGGGGACGTCGTCGCGGGTGGCGAGGCGCACCGTGGGCTTGTACTCGGTCATGGTGGCCGTAC
GTCACGACACCTGAAATGGAAGAAAAAAACTTTGAACCACTGTCTGAGGCTTGAGAATGAACCAAGATCC
AAACTCAAAAAGGGCAAATTCCAAGGAGAATTACATCAAGTGCCAAGCTGGCCTAACTTCAGTCTCCACC
CACTCAGTGTGGGGAAACTCCATCGCATAAAACCCCTCCCCCCAACCTAAAGACGACGTACTCCAAAAGC
TCGAGAACTAATCGAGGTGCCTGGACGGCGCCCGGTACTCCGTGGAGTCACATGAAGCGACGGCTGAGGA
CGGAAAGGCCCTTTTCCTTTGTGTGGGTGACTCACCCGCCCGCTCTCCCGAGCGCCGCGTCCTCCATTTT
GAGCTCCCTGCAGCAGGGCCGGGAAGCGGCCATCTTTCCGCTCACGCAACTGGTGCCGACCGGGCCAGCC
TTGCCGCCCAGGGCGGGGCGATACACGGCGGCGCGAGGCCAGGCACCAGAGCAGGCCGGCCAGCTTGAGA
CTACCCCCGTCCGATTCTCGGTGGCCGCGCTCGCAGGCCCCGCCTCGCCGAACATGTGCGCTGGGACGCA
CGGGCCCCGTCGCCGCCCGCGGCCCCAAAAACCGAAATACCAGTGTGCAGATCTTGGCCCGCATTTACAA
GACTATCTTGCCAGAAAAAAAGCGTCGCAGCAGGTCATCAAAAATTTTAAATGGCTAGAGACTTATCGAA
AGCAGCGAGACAGGCGCGAAGGTGCCACCAGATTCGCACGCGGCGGCCCCAGCGCCCAGGCCAGGCCTCA
ACTCAAGCACGAGGCGAAGGGGCTCCTTAAGCGCAAGGCCTCGAACTCTCCCACCCACTTCCAACCCGAA
GCTCGGGATCAAGAATCACGTACTGCAGCCAGGTGGAAGTAATTCAAGGCACGCAAGGGCCATAACCCGT
AAAGAGGCCAGGCCCGCGGGAACCACACACGGCACTTACCTGTGTTCTGGCGGCAAACCCGTTGCGAAAA
AGAACGTTCACGGCGACTACTGCACTTATATACGGTTCTCCCCCACCCTCGGGAAAAAGGCGGAGCCAGT
ACACGACATCACTTTCCCAGTTTACCCCGCGCCACCTTCTCTAGGCACCGGATCAATTGCCGACCCCTCC
CCCCAACTTCTCGGGGACTGTGGGCGATGTGCGCTCTGCCCACTGACGGGCACCGGAGCCAATTCCCACT
CCTTTCAAGACCTAGAAGGTCCATTAGCTGCAAAGATTCCTCTCTGTTTAAAACTTTATCCATCTTTGCA
CCCGGGCCCCCTCGAGCCGGCGCCAAAGTGGATCTCTGCTGTCCCTGTAATAAACCCGAAAATTTTGAAT
TTTTGTAATTTGTTTTTGTAATTCTTTAGTTTGTATGTCTGTTGCTATTATGTCTACTATTCTTTCCCCT
GCACTGTACCCCCCAATCCCCCCTTTTCTTTTAAAATTGTGGATGAATACTGCCATTTGTCTCAAGATCT
AGTTACGCCAAGCTTAAAAAAGCACCGACTCGGTGCCACTTTTTCAAGTTGATAACGGACTAGCCTTATT
TAAACTTGCTATGCTGTTTCCAGCATAGCTCTTAAACGAGAGCGCTCCAAATGTCCACGGTGTTTCGTCC
TTTCCACAAGATATATAAAGCCAAGAAATCGAAATACTTTCAAGTTACGGTAAGCATATGATAGTCCATT
TTAAAACATAATTTTAAAACTGCAAACTACCCAAGAAATTATTACTTTCTACGTCACGTATTTTGTACTA
ATATCTTTGTGTTTACAGTCAAATTAATTCTAATTATCTCTCTAACAGCCTTGTATCGTATATGCAAATA
TGAAGGAATCATGGGAAATAGGCCCTCTCTGGGTCCCCTCGGGGTTGGGAGGTGGGTCTGAAACGATAAT
GGTGAATATCCCTGCCTAACTCTATTCACTATAGAAAGTACAGCAAAAACTATTCTTAAACCTACCAAGC
CTCCTACTATCATTATGAATAATTTTATATACCACAGCCAATTTGTTATGTTAAACCAATTCCACAAACT
TGCCCATTTATCTAATTCCAATAATTCTTGTTCATTCTTTTCTTGCTGGTTTTGCGATTCTTCAATTAAG
GAGTGTATTAAGCTTGTGTAATTGTTAATTTCTCTGTCCCACTCCATCCAGGTCGTGTGATTCCAAATCT
GTTCCAGAGATTTATTACTCCAACTAGCATTCCAAGGCACAGCAGTGGTGCAAATGAGTTTTCCAGAGCA
ACCCCAAATCCCCAGGAGCTGTTGATCCTTTAGGTATCTTTCCACAGCCAGGATTCTTGCCTGGAGCTGC
TTGATGCCCCAGACTGTGAGTTGCAACAGATGCTGTTGCGCCTCAATAGCCCTCAGCAAATTGTTCTGCT
GCTGCACTATACCAGACAATAATTGTCTGGCCTGTACCGTCAGCGTCATTGACGCTGCGCCCATAGTGCT
TCCTGCTGCTCCCAAGAACCCAAGGAACAAAGCTCCTATTCCCACTGCTCTTTTTTCTCTCTGCACCACT
CTTCTCTTTGCCTTGGTGGGTGCTACTCCTAATGGTTCAATTTTTACTACTTTATATTTATATAATTCAC
TTCTCCAATTGTCCCTCATATCTCCTCCTCCAGGTCTGAAGATCAGCGGCCGCTTGCTGTGCGGTGGTCT
TACTTTTGTTTTGCTCTTCCTCTATCTTGTCTAAAGCTTCCTTGGTGTCTTTTATCTCTATCCTTTGATG
CACACAATAGAGGGTTGCTACTGTATTATATAATGATCTAAGTTCTTCTGATCCTGTCTGAAGGGATGGT
TGTAGCTGTCCCAGTATTTGTCTACAG
Features (pLannotate 1.2.2; 29 found; start..end, strand, type, name):
    153..278     -  misc_feature   HIV-1 Ψ: packaging signal of human immunodeficiency virus type 1
    325..505     -  LTR            5' LTR (truncated): truncated 5' long terminal repeat (LTR) from HIV-1
    506..732     -  promoter       RSV promoter: Rous sarcoma virus enhancer/promoter
    760..778     -  promoter       T3 promoter: promoter for bacteriophage T3 RNA polymerase
    823..839     -  protein_bind   lac operator: The lac repressor binds to the lac operator to inhibit transcription in E. coli. This inhibition can be relieved by adding lactose or isopropyl-β-D-thiogalactopyranoside (IPTG). lac repressor encoded by lacI
    847..877     -  promoter       lac promoter: promoter for the E. coli lac operon
    892..913     -  protein_bind   CAP binding site: CAP binding activates transcription in the presence of cAMP. E. coli catabolite activator protein
    926..1018    -  CDS            lacI (fragment): lac repressor; lacI; The lac repressor binds to the lac operator to inhibit transcription in E. coli. This inhibition can be relieved by adding lactose or isopropyl-β-D-thiogalactopyranoside (IPTG).
   1201..1789    -  rep_origin     ori: high-copy-number ColE1/pMB1/pBR322/pUC origin of replication
   1960..2820    -  CDS            AmpR: β-lactamase; bla; confers resistance to ampicillin, carbenicillin, and related antibiotics
   2821..2925    -  promoter       AmpR promoter: bla
   2978..3406    -  rep_origin     f1 ori (sequence partly withheld): f1 bacteriophage origin of replication; arrow indicates direction of (+) strand synthesis
   3411..3566    -  CDS            lacZα (fragment): LacZα fragment of β-galactosidase; lacZ fragment
   3574..3592    +  promoter       T7 promoter: promoter for bacteriophage T7 RNA polymerase
   3613..3748    -  rep_origin     SV40 ori: SV40 origin of replication
   3788..3909    -  polyA_signal   SV40 poly(A) signal: SV40 polyadenylation signal
   3987..4220    -  LTR            3' LTR (ΔU3): self-inactivating 3' long terminal repeat (LTR) from HIV-1
   4222..4241    -  misc_feature   cPPT/CTS (fragment): central polypurine tract and central termination sequence of HIV-1
   4292..4880    -  misc_feature   WPRE: woodchuck hepatitis virus posttranscriptional regulatory element
   4896..5495    -  CDS            PuroR (fragment): puromycin N-acetyltransferase; pac from Streptomyces; confers resistance to puromycin
   5517..6455    -  intron         EF-1α intron A: intron upstream of the start codon of human EF-1α
   6456..6667    -  promoter       EF-1α core promoter: core promoter for human elongation factor EF-1α
   6693..6759    -  CDS            small t antigen (fragment): SV40 (simian virus 40) small t antigen
   6825..6942    -  misc_feature   cPPT/CTS: central polypurine tract and central termination sequence of HIV-1
   6998..7065    -  misc_RNA       tracrRNA (fragment): trans-activating CRISPR RNA for the Streptococcus pyogenes CRISPR/Cas9 system
   7113..7353    -  promoter       U6 promoter: RNA polymerase III promoter for human U6 snRNA
   7357..7383    -  CDS            Rev (fragment): human immunodeficiency virus 1 (HIV-1) Rev protein; rev; enhances nuclear export of unspliced and incompletely spliced viral mRNAs
   7760..7993    -  misc_feature   RRE: The Rev response element (RRE) of HIV-1 allows for Rev-dependent mRNA export from the nucleus to the cytoplasm.
   8139..169     -  CDS            HIV-1 gag (fragment) (across the origin): gag protein from human immunodeficiency virus 1; gag
