[The description below was written by a language model from this plasmid's Addgene catalogue record and pLannotate feature annotations shown in this document.]
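Description:
pLenti-gRNA2-2 is a third-generation-style, self-inactivating HIV-1 lentiviral guide RNA vector built on the pLentiGuide-Puro-FE backbone, 8,333 nt in the sequenced record. It is maintained in E. coli through a high-copy ColE1/pUC-type origin with ampicillin selection (AmpR under its own bla promoter). It also carries an f1 origin and leftover cloning-vector elements, including lac promoter/operator, lacZα and lacI fragments, and T3 and T7 promoters. The viral genome is transcribed from a chimeric RSV promoter fused to a truncated 5' LTR. It contains the Ψ packaging signal with adjoining gag sequence, the Rev response element for Rev-dependent nuclear export, a cPPT/CTS, WPRE, and a ΔU3 3' LTR that inactivates LTR promoter activity after integration. An SV40 poly(A) signal and SV40 origin lie downstream of the 3' LTR.

The payload consists of two expression units. A human U6 RNA polymerase III promoter drives a single guide RNA, gRNA2-2, a 20-nt spacer against a human sequence joined to a Streptococcus pyogenes Cas9 scaffold, annotated as a tracrRNA fragment. The partial match may reflect a modified scaffold, as the "FE" in the backbone name might suggest, but the record does not say so. The EF-1α core promoter with its intron A drives puromycin N-acetyltransferase, which allows puromycin selection of transduced mammalian cells. No Cas9 is encoded, so a Cas9 or dCas9 protein must be supplied separately.

The plasmid was deposited as part of KaryoCreate, a CRISPR-based approach for inducing chromosome-specific aneuploidy by targeting human centromeres. The guide name suggests a chromosome 2 centromeric target, though the record does not state this explicitly.
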