Addgene plasmid #248524: pLenti-gRNA2-2
Purpose: A CRISPR-based technology to study chromosome-specific aneuploidy by targeting human centromeres
Depositing lab: Teresa Davoli. Depositing organization: NYU Grossman School of Medicine. Publication: KaryoCreate: A CRISPR-based technology to study chromosome-specific aneuploidy by targeting human centromeres. Bosco N, Goldberg A, Zhao X, Mays JC, Cheng P, Johnson AF, Bianchi JJ, Toscani C, Di Tommaso E, Katsnelson L, Annuar D, Mei S, Faitelson RE, Pesselev IY, Mohamed KS, Mermerian A, Camacho-Hernandez EM, Gionco CA, Manikas J, Tseng YS, Sun Z, Fani S, Keegan S, Lippman SM, Fenyo D, Giunta S, Santaguida S, Davoli T. Cell. 2023 Apr 27;186(9):1985-2001.e19. doi: 10.1016/j.cell.2023.03.029. Epub 2023 Apr 18. PubMed 37075754.
Backbone
  Vector backbone: pLentiGuide-Puro-FE
  Vector type: Mammalian Expression, CRISPR
Growth in bacteria
  Bacterial resistance: Ampicillin, 100 μg/mL
  Growth temperature: 30°C
  Growth strain: NEB Stable
  Copy number: High Copy
Gene/Insert
  Gene/Insert name: gRNA2-2
  gRNA/shRNA sequence: TGGACATTTGGAGCGCTCTC
  Species: H. sapiens (human)
  Promoter: U6
  Cloning method: Gibson Cloning
Terms and licenses: Academic/Nonprofit Terms; Industry Terms: Not Available to Industry
How to cite: pLenti-gRNA2-2 was a gift from Teresa Davoli (Addgene plasmid # 248524 ; http://n2t.net/addgene:248524 ; RRID:Addgene_248524)
